Addgene plasmid #229261: pXTK024 [Origin_RSF1010_PartType1]
Purpose: XanthoMoClo Golden Gate Part Plasmid for cloning, contains Origin_RSF1010_PartType1
Depositing lab: Michael Springer. Depositing organization: Harvard Medical School. Publication: XanthoMoClo horizontal line A Robust Modular Cloning Genetic Toolkit for the Genera Xanthobacter and Roseixanthobacter. Soltysiak MPM, Ory ALH, Lee AD, Christophersen CE, Jalihal AP, Springer M. ACS Synth Biol. 2025 Apr 18;14(4):1173-1190. doi: 10.1021/acssynbio.4c00806. Epub 2025 Mar 13. PubMed 40080684.
Backbone
  Vector backbone: pXTK
  Vector type: Bacterial Expression
Growth in bacteria
  Bacterial resistance: Ampicillin, 100 μg/mL
  Growth temperature: 37°C
  Growth strain: DH5alpha
  Copy number: Low Copy
Gene/Insert
  Gene/Insert name: RSF1010 Origin (alt name: Origin_RSF1010_PartType1)
  Species: Escherichia coli
  Cloning method: Restriction Enzyme; 5′ cloning site unknown (unknown if destroyed)
Terms and licenses: Academic/Nonprofit Terms; Industry Terms: Not Available to Industry
How to cite: pXTK024 [Origin_RSF1010_PartType1] was a gift from Michael Springer (Addgene plasmid # 229261 ; http://n2t.net/addgene:229261 ; RRID:Addgene_229261)
