[The description below was written by a language model from this plasmid's Addgene catalogue record and pLannotate feature annotations shown in this document.]
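Description:
pXTK024 is a part plasmid from the XanthoMoClo modular cloning toolkit, a Golden Gate system built for genetic engineering of the bacterial genera Xanthobacter and Roseixanthobacter. It is based on the pXTK part backbone and is about 5.4 kb. For storage in E. coli it carries a ColE1/pUC-type origin and a TEM beta-lactamase gene (bla) driven by its own promoter and followed by a phage fd terminator, giving ampicillin selection. The catalogue lists the plasmid as low copy even though the annotated ColE1-family origin is normally described as high copy. The record does not explain this difference.

The stored part, designated a Type 1 part in the toolkit's scheme, is the replication module of the broad-host-range IncQ plasmid RSF1010. The feature table shows the RSF1010 oriV together with the three plasmid-encoded replication proteins it requires: RepA (helicase), RepB (primase) and RepC (origin-binding initiator, annotated here as a fragment). An R1162-like antisense RNA, which is associated with control of replication gene expression in this plasmid family, is also annotated. A short lac UV5 promoter fragment lies between repB and oriV, though its role is not stated. Because RSF1010 supplies its own replication machinery, it is largely independent of host factors and can be maintained in a wide range of Gram-negative bacteria.

The plasmid is not an expression construct in itself. It serves as a source of the origin module, which is released and assembled with other toolkit parts into higher-level plasmids able to replicate in the target hosts. The Type IIS restriction sites and overhangs flanking the part are not annotated in the record.
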