Features (pLannotate 1.2.2; 10 found; start..end, strand, type, name):
      1..589     +  rep_origin     ori: high-copy-number ColE1/pMB1/pBR322/pUC origin of replication
    620..1471    -  CDS            RSF1010 RepC (fragment): replication protein C of the broad-host-range plasmid RSF1010 (Scholz et al., 1989); repC
   1458..2297    -  CDS            RSF1010 RepA: replication protein A of the broad-host-range plasmid RSF1010 (Scholz et al., 1989); repA
   2289..2363    -  ncRNA          Plasmid R1162: Accession: RF00043 - R1162-like plasmid antisense RNA
   2808..3779    -  CDS            RSF1010 RepB: replication protein B of the broad-host-range plasmid RSF1010 (Scholz et al., 1989); repB
   3803..3831    -  promoter       lac UV5 promoter (fragment): E. coli lac promoter with an "up" mutation
   3886..4280    +  rep_origin     RSF1010 oriV: replication origin of the broad-host-range plasmid RSF1010; requires the RSF1010 RepA/B/C proteins for replication (Scholz et al., 1989)
   4345..4436    +  promoter       AmpR promoter: bla
   4437..5294    +  CDS            bla: BLAT_ECOLX - Experimental evidence at protein level: Swiss-Prot protein existence level 1. TEM-type are the most prevalent beta-lactamases in enterobacteria; they hydrolyze the beta-lactam bond in susceptible beta-lactam antibiotics, thus conferring resistance to penicillins and cephalosporins. TEM-3 and TEM-4 are capable of hydrolyzing cefotaxime and ceftazidime. TEM-5 is capable of hydrolyzing ceftazidime. TEM-6 is capable of hydrolyzing ceftazidime and aztreonam. TEM-8/CAZ-2, TEM- 16/CAZ-7 and TEM-24/CAZ-6 are markedly active against ceftazidime. IRT- 4 shows resistance to beta-lactamase in
   5301..5340    +  terminator     fd terminator: central terminator from bacteriophage fd (Otsuka and Kunisawa, 1982)
>Addgene plasmid #229261 | pXTK024 [Origin_RSF1010_PartType1] | addgene full sequence | sequence record 464656 | Addgene NGS Result
TTGAGATCCTTTTTTTCTGCGCGTAATCTGCTGCTTGCAAACAAAAAAACCACCGCTACCAGCGGTGGTT
TGTTTGCCGGATCAAGAGCTACCAACTCTTTTTCCGAAGGTAACTGGCTTCAGCAGAGCGCAGATACCAA
ATACTGTTCTTCTAGTGTAGCCGTAGTTAGGCCACCACTTCAAGAACTCTGTAGCACCGCCTACATACCT
CGCTCTGCTAATCCTGTTACCAGTGGCTGCTGCCAGTGGCGATAAGTCGTGTCTTACCGGGTTGGACTCA
AGACGATAGTTACCGGATAAGGCGCAGCGGTCGGGCTGAACGGGGGGTTCGTGCACACAGCCCAGCTTGG
AGCGAACGACCTACACCGAACTGAGATACCTACAGCGTGAGCTATGAGAAAGCGCCACGCTTCCCGAAGG
GAGAAAGGCGGACAGGTATCCGGTAAGCGGCAGGGTCGGAACAGGAGAGCGCACGAGGGAGCTTCCAGGG
GGAAACGCCTGGTATCTTTATAGTCCTGTCGGGTTTCGCCACCTCTGACTTGAGCGTCGATTTTTGTGAT
GCTCGTCAGGGGGGCGGAGCCTATGGAAAAACGCCAGCAACGCGAGTCGGTCTCTCCGATCAGCCTGCCG
CCTTGGGCCGGGTGATGTCGTACTTGCCCGCCGCGAACTCGGTTACCGTCCAGCCCAGCGCGACCAGCTC
CGGCAACGCCTCGCGCACCCGCTGGCGGCGCTTGCGCATGGTCGAACCACTGGCCTCTGACGGCCAGACA
TAGCCGCACAAGGTATCTATGGAAGCCTTGCCGGTTTTGCCGGGGTCGATCCAGCCACACAGCCGCTGGT
GCAGCAGGCGGGCGGTTTCGCTGTCCAGCGCCCGCACCTCGTCCATGCTGATGCGCACATGCTGGCCGCC
ACCCATGACGGCCTGCGCGATCAAGGGGTTCAGGGCCACGTACAGGCGCCCGTCCGCCTCGTCGCTGGCG
TACTCCGACAGCAGCCGAAACCCCTGCCGCTTGCGGCCATTCTGGGCGATGATGGATACCTTCCAAAGGC
GCTCGATGCAGTCCTGTATGTGCTTGAGCGCCCCACCACTATCGACCTCTGCCCCGATTTCCTTTGCCAG
CGCCCGATAGCTACCTTTGACCACCATGGCATCAGCGGTGACGGCCTCCCACTTGGGTTCCAGGAACAGC
CGGAGCTGCCGTCCGCCTTCGGTCTTGGGTTCCGGGCCAAGCACTAGGCCATTAGGCCCAGCCATGGCCA
CCAGCCCTTGCAGGATGCGCAGATCATCAGCGCCCAGCGGCTCCGGGCCGCTGAACTCGATCCGCTTGCC
GTCGCCGTAGTCATACGTCACGTCCAGCTTGCTGCGCTTGCGCTCGCCCCGCTTGAGGGCACGGAACAGG
CCGGGGGCCAGACAGTGCGCCGGGTCGTGCCGGACGTGGCTGAGGCTGTGCTTGTTCTTAGGCTTCACCA
CGGGGCACCCCCTTGCTCTTGCGCTGCCTCTCCAGCACGGCGGGCTTGAGCACCCCGCCGTCATGCCGCC
TGAACCACCGATCAGCGAACGGTGCGCCATAGTTGGCCTTGCTCACACCGAAGCGGACGAAGAACCGGCG
CTGGTCGTCGTCCACACCCCATTCCTCGGCCTCGGCGCTGGTCATGCTCGACAGGTAGGACTGCCAGCGG
ATGTTATCGACCAGTACCGAGCTGCCCCGGCTGGCCTGCTGCTGGTCGCCTGCGCCCATCATGGCCGCGC
CCTTGCTGGCATGGTGCAGGAACACGATAGAGCACCCGGTATCGGCGGCGATGGCCTCCATGCGACCGAT
GACCTGGGCCATGGGGCCGCTGGCGTTTTCTTCCTCGATGTGGAACCGGCGCAGCGTGTCCAGCACCATC
AGGCGGCGGCCCTCGGCGGCGCGCTTGAGGCCGTCGAACCACTCCGGGGCCATGATGTTGGGCAGGCTGC
CGATCAGCGGCTGGATCAGCAGGCCGTCAGCCACGGCTTGCCGTTCCTCGGCGCTGAGGTGCGCCCCAAG
GGCGTGCAGGCGGTGATGAATGGCGGTGGGCGGGTCTTCGGCGGGCAGGTAGATCACCGGGCCGGTGGGC
AGTTCGCCCACCTCCAGCAGATCCGGCCCGCCTGCAATCTGTGCGGCCAGTTGCAGGGCCAGCATGGATT
TACCGGCACCACCGGGCGACACCAGCGCCCCGACCGTACCGGCCACCATGTTGGGCAAAACGTAGTCCAG
CGGTGGCGGCGCTGCTGCGAACGCCTCCAGAATATTGATAGGCTTATGGGTAGCCATTGATTGCCTCCTT
TGCAGGCAGTTGGTGGTTAGGCGCTGGCGGGGTCACTACCCCCGCCCTGCGCCGCTCTGAGTTCTTCCAG
GCACTCGCGCAGCGCCTCGTATTCGTCGTCGGTCAGCCAGAACTTGCGCTGACGCATCCCTTTGGCCTTC
ATGCGCTCGGCATATCGCGCTTGGCGTACAGCGTCAGGGCTGGCCAGCAGGTCGCCGGTCTGCTTGTCCT
TTTGGTCTTTCATATCAGTCACCGAGAAACTTGCCGGGGCCGAAAGGCTTGTCTTCGCGGAACAAGGACA
AGGTGCAGCCGTCAAGGTTAAGGCTGGCCATATCAGCGACTGAAAAGCGGCCAGCCTCGGCCTTGTTTGA
CGTATAACCAAAGCCACCGGGCAACCAATAGCCCTTGTCACTTTTGATCAGGTAGACCGACCCTGAAGCG
CTTTTTTCGTATTCCATAAAACCCCCTTCTGTGCGTGAGTACTCATAGTATAACAGGCGTGAGTACCAAC
GCAAGCACTACATGCTGAAATCTGGCCCGCCCCTGTCCATGCCTCGCTGGCGGGGTGCCGGTGCCCGTGC
CAGCTCGGCCCGCGCAAGCTGGACGCTGGGCAGACCCATGACCTTGCTGACGGTGCGCTCGATGTAATCC
GCTTCGTGGCCGGGCTTGCGCTCTGCCAGCGCTGGGCTGGCCTCGGCCATGGCCTTGCCGATTTCCTCGG
CACTGCGGCCCCGGCTGGCCAGCTTCTGCGCGGCGATAAAGTCGCACTTGCTGAGGTCATCACCGAAGCG
CTTGACCAGCCCGGCCATCTCGCTGCGGTACTCGTCCAGCGCCGTGCGCCGGTGGCGGCTAAGCTGCCGC
TCGGGCAGTTCGAGGCTGGCCAGCCTGCGGGCCTTCTCCTGCTGCCGCTGGGCCTGCTCGATCTGCTGGC
CAGCCTGCTGCACCAGCGCCGGGCCAGCGGTGGCGGTCTTGCCCTTGGATTCACGCAGCAGCACCCACGG
CTGATAACCGGCGCGGGTGGTGTGCTTGTCCTTGCGGTTGGTGAAGCCCGCCAAGCGGCCATAGTGGCGG
CTGTCGGCGCTGGCCGGGTCGGCGTCGTACTCGCTGGCCAGCGTCCGGGCAATCTGCCCCCGAAGTTCAC
CGCCTGCGGCGTCGGCCACCTTGACCCATGCCTGATAGTTCTTCGGGCTGGTTTCCACTACCAGGGCAGG
CTCCCGGCCCTCGGCTTTCATGTCATCCAGGTCAAACTCGCTGAGGTCGTCCACCAGCACCAGACCATGC
CGCTCCTGCTCGGCGGGCCTGATATACACGTCATTGCCCTGGGCATTCATCCGCTTGAGCCATGGCGTGT
TCTGGAGCACTTCGGCGGCTGACCATTCCCGGTTCATCATCTGGCCGGTGGTGGCGTCCCTGACGCCGAT
ATCGAAGCGCTCACAGCCCATGGCCTTGAGCTGTCGGCCTATGGCCTGCAAAGTCCTGTCGTTCTTCATC
GGGCCACCAAGCGATTCCCACACATTATACGAGCCGGAAGCATAAAGTGTAGCTAGATCCGAAGGATGAG
CCGGGCTGAATGATCGACCGAGACAGGCCCTGCGGGGCTGCACACGCGCCCCCACCCTTCGGGTAGGGGG
AAAGGCCGCTAAAGCGGCTAAAAGCGCTCCAGCGTATTTCTGCGGGGTTTGGTGTGGGGTTTAGCGGGCT
TTGCCCGCCTTTCCCCCTGCCGCGCAGCGGTGGGGCGGTGTGTAGCCTAGCGCAGCGAATAGACCAGCTA
TCCGGCCTCTGGCCGGGCATATTGGGCAAGGGCAGCAGCGCCCCACAAGGGCGCTGATAACCGCGCCTAG
TGGATTATTCTTAGATAATCATGGATGGATTTTTCCAACACCCCGCCAGCCCCCGCCCCTGCTGGGTTTG
CAGGTTTGGGGGCGTGACAGTTATTGCAGGGGTTCGTGACAGTTATTGCAGGGGGGCGTGACAGTTATTG
CAGGGGTTCGTGACAGTTAGCAATTGAGACCAGAGTAGCCCGCCTAATGAGCGGGCTTTTTTTTAATTCC
CCTATTTGTTTATTTTTCTAAATACATTCAAATATGTATCCGCTCATGAGACAATAACCCTGATAAATGC
TTCAATAATATTGAAAAAGGAAGAGTATGAGCATTCAGCATTTTCGTGTGGCGCTGATTCCGTTTTTTGC
GGCGTTTTGCCTGCCGGTGTTTGCGCATCCGGAAACCCTGGTGAAAGTGAAAGATGCGGAAGATCAACTG
GGTGCGCGCGTGGGCTATATTGAACTGGATCTGAACAGCGGCAAAATTCTGGAATCTTTTCGTCCGGAAG
AACGTTTTCCGATGATGAGCACCTTTAAAGTGCTGCTGTGCGGTGCGGTTCTGAGCCGTGTGGATGCGGG
CCAGGAACAACTGGGCCGTCGTATTCATTATAGCCAGAACGATCTGGTGGAATATAGCCCGGTGACCGAA
AAACATCTGACCGATGGCATGACCGTGCGTGAACTGTGCAGCGCGGCGATTACCATGAGCGATAACACCG
CGGCGAACCTGCTGCTGACGACCATTGGCGGTCCGAAAGAACTGACCGCGTTTCTGCATAACATGGGCGA
TCATGTGACCCGTCTGGATCGTTGGGAACCGGAACTGAACGAAGCGATTCCGAACGATGAACGTGATACC
ACCATGCCGGCAGCAATGGCGACCACCCTGCGTAAACTGCTGACGGGTGAGCTGCTGACCCTGGCAAGCC
GCCAGCAACTGATTGATTGGATGGAAGCGGATAAAGTGGCGGGTCCGCTGCTGCGTAGCGCGCTGCCGGC
TGGCTGGTTTATTGCGGATAAAAGCGGTGCGGGCGAACGTGGCAGCCGTGGCATTATTGCGGCGCTGGGC
CCGGATGGTAAACCGAGCCGTATTGTGGTGATTTATACCACCGGCAGCCAGGCGACGATGGATGAACGTA
ACCGTCAGATTGCGGAAATTGGCGCGAGCCTGATTAAACATTGGTAAACCGATACAATTAAAGGCTCCTT
TTGGAGCCTTTTTTTTTGGACGACCCTTGTCAGATCAAAGGATCTTC
